>Addgene plasmid #230060 | fabp10a:GCaMP6s; cryaa:mCherry | addgene full sequence | sequence record 460021 | Addgene NGS Result
GATTACGCCAAGCGCGTTAGGGATAACAGGGTAATGCGCGCGTAATACGACTCACTATAGGGCGAATTGG
AGCTCTGCAGAAGAGCATCTCTGAACACACAACACGTCCAACCTTGAGGCAGATGGGCTACAGCAGCAGA
AGACCACACCGGGTGCCGCTCCTGTCAGCTAAGAACAGGAAACTGAGGCTACAATTCACACAGACTCACC
AAAACTGGACGATATATTATTAGCCCCCCTTAGAATTTTTCATTTGATAATATTTTTCTTCTGGCGAAAG
CCTCATTTGTTTTATATATTATAGAATAAAATTAGTTTTTAATAGTTTTTATGCCATTTTAAGGTCAATA
TTATTAGCCCCTTTAAGCTATTTTTTTTCGATAGTCTACAGAACAAACCATCGGTATACAATGACTTGCC
TAATTACCCTAACCTGCCTAGTTACCCTAATTAACCTAGTTAAGCCTTTAAATGTCACTTTAAGCTGTAT
AGAAGTGTCTTGAAGAATATCTAGTCTAATATTATTGACTGTCATCATGGCAAAGATAAAATAAATCAGT
TATTAAAACTATTATGATTAGAAATGTGCTGAAACAATCTGCTCTCCGATAAACAGAAATTGAACAAAAT
AAACAGGGGGGCTAATAAATTTAAGGGGTTAAATAATTCTGATTGCAAAAAAAATGATGTCTGCAAAACT
GTTGCAAATAATTTATTTGTGTTGATTTTAAGCAAACAAATTAAATTTAATAAAATACAACTTAATCTGT
TTGTTTAAATTCAGCCCTAATAAATTGTTTACAGCCACTTAACGTAAAAAAATTGAGTAAATCCAAGGAA
TCATCTCTGAATAATTTTTTTCAGTGTATATATATATATATATATTCTTACAAAACAACTCATTTACTTT
AGTTTAATTTTCAGGGGCAAAAAACTAAAGTAATCGACGTTGCTTGAATAAAAAGTGTAATTAAGGGAAT
GAGGTAACATTTAACCATGTGTCAATGCAGTTTAAATATGCCAGTTAGTGGTATATGTTTAAATGGTAAG
CTATTCAAAACTTTAAACTAACTTAACCAGCCTTTTGTTGTCAGACTGAACAGACTTTCCATCTGCATTA
TTAGAGACTAATCTTTGGCTGGATGAATGATTCATCTGCTGATATTTCAGAATAGACAGATTGAGGCTGT
TTCTAATATGATTATGCAACCTGAGGGTGATTATTTGAAGCAAACTCCACAGACCAGCAGGTCATTGACC
GTCGTGTGTTCAAACAGAGCAGAAACATTTGCAAAACTGGTCTGACAGGAGAATCCAGTCCAGCACAACA
CATATGCTGAGCAAACTGAATCAATCCTGCAGGTCAACTCTCGTGCTTTAAGTTTATTAAGATTATTTTA
TTTATTTATTATTTTATTTATCTATTTATTTATTTAGTTGTTTATTTAGCAATTATTTGTTTATTTATTT
GTTTATTTATTCCTGCAGATCATGCCTTGTGCCTTTTTACATTTAATTTAATTTTTAATTTAATTTCCTT
TTACTTTTTTTTATTTTTTTATTTTATTTTATTTTACAGTCTGACATATACTSMAMTAAAACCCTCAGAT
CATGTCTTATGCATTTMATTTNATTTTTTNTTTTTTTTNTNTTTATTTTATTWTTTATTTTATTTTATTW
TTTATTTTATTTTATTTTATTTTATTTTACAGTCTGACATACTGGACCAATAAATCTCTCAGATCATGTC
TCATGCATTTTACTTTTATTTTATTAGAATTAGAAAGATCAAAGGAACAACTTTTAAAATATTAATTCTG
TATCAAAATCTCTTTTGATACATTTAATTGATTTAAAAAAGCAGTTCACCCAAGAAACATTTCCTCACAG
TCGAATGGTTGTAAACTTTTATGAATTACTTTCACAGAAAAAGATTTTTGGAAGAATATTGGAAAAAAAG
CAGCCATTGACTTCCATAGTAACAACAAAAAATACTATGGAAGTCAATGGCTGTTTTTTCACCATTCGGT
ATCTTCATTCTGGAGCAGAATTTTTTGGGTGATCTGTCCCTTTAAGTCGTCAAATCCTGGTGCAATATTC
CACATGCACTGACGAGTCTTTATTTTTGGTCTGCTACTGCTGTGTGTGTGAGGGCATTTACCTCATCTTC
TGCTGGAGTTGATGAACGGTGGGTTGTTCAAACAGCAGCAGGTCATTGACTGAACTCCTCTCGATATAAA
AGCTGCAGATCTGAAGCTGACCTTCACTTTGTGTTGATCGCTAGTGGATCTCGCCACCATGGGTTCTCAT
CATCATCATCATCATGGTATGGCTAGCATGACTGGTGGACAGCAAATGGGTCGGGATCTGTACGACGATG
ACGATAAGGATCTCGCCACCATGGTCGACTCATCACGTCGTAAGTGGAATAAGACAGGTCACGCAGTCAG
AGCTATAGGTCGGCTGAGCTCACTCGAGAACGTCTATATCAAGGCCGACAAGCAGAAGAACGGCATCAAG
GCGAACTTCCACATCCGCCACAACATCGAGGACGGCGGCGTGCAGCTCGCCTACCACTACCAGCAGAACA
CCCCCATCGGCGACGGCCCCGTGCTGCTGCCCGACAACCACTACCTGAGCGTGCAGTCCAAACTTTCGAA
AGACCCCAACGAGAAGCGCGATCACATGGTCCTGCTGGAGTTCGTGACCGCCGCCGGGATCACTCTCGGC
ATGGACGAGCTGTACAAGGGCGGTACCGGAGGGAGCATGGTGAGCAAGGGCGAGGAGCTGTTCACCGGGG
TGGTGCCCATCCTGGTCGAGCTGGACGGCGACGTAAACGGCCACAAGTTCAGCGTGTCCGGCGAGGGTGA
GGGCGATGCCACCTACGGCAAGCTGACCCTGAAGTTCATCTGCACCACCGGCAAGCTGCCCGTGCCCTGG
CCCACCCTCGTGACCACCCTGACCTACGGCGTGCAGTGCTTCAGCCGCTACCCCGACCACATGAAGCAGC
ACGACTTCTTCAAGTCCGCCATGCCCGAAGGCTACATCCAGGAGCGCACCATCTTCTTCAAGGACGACGG
CAACTACAAGACCCGCGCCGAGGTGAAGTTCGAGGGCGACACCCTGGTGAACCGCATCGAGCTGAAGGGC
ATCGACTTCAAGGAGGACGGCAACATCCTGGGGCACAAGCTGGAGTACAACCTGCCGGACCAACTGACTG
AAGAGCAGATCGCAGAATTTAAAGAGGCTTTCTCCCTATTTGACAAGGACGGGGATGGGACAATAACAAC
CAAGGAGCTGGGGACGGTGATGCGGTCTCTGGGGCAGAACCCCACAGAAGCAGAGCTGCAGGACATGATC
AATGAAGTAGATGCCGACGGTGACGGCACAATCGACTTCCCTGAGTTCCTGACAATGATGGCAAGAAAAA
TGAAATACAGGGACACGGAAGAAGAAATTAGAGAAGCGTTCGGTGTGTTTGATAAGGATGGCAATGGCTA
CATCAGTGCAGCAGAGCTTCGCCACGTGATGACAAACCTTGGAGAGAAGTTAACAGATGAAGAGGTTGAT
GAAATGATCAGGGAAGCAGACATCGATGGGGATGGTCAGGTAAACTACGAAGAGTTTGTACAAATGATGA
CAGCGAAGTGAGCGGCCGCCGAAATGACCGACCAAGCGACGCCCAACCTGCCATCACGAGATTTCGATTC
CACCGCCGCCTTCTATGAAAGGTTGGGCTTCGGAATCGTTTTCCGGGACGCCGGCTGGATGATCCTCCAG
CGCGGGGATCTCATGCTGGAGTTCTTCGCCCACCCCCCGGATCTAAGCTCTAGATAAGTAATGATCATAA
TCAGCCATATCACATCTGTAGAGGTTTTACTTGCTTTAAAAAACCTCCCACACCTCCCCCTGAACCTGAA
ACATAAAATGAATGCAATTGTTGTTGTTAACTTGTTTATTGCAGCTTATAATGGTTACAAATAAAGCAAT
AGCATCACAAATTTCACAAATAAAGCATTTTTTTCACTGCATTCTAGTTGTGGTTTGTCCAAACTCATCA
ATGTATCTTATCATGTCTGGATCCGGGGGTACCGCGTCGAGAAGTTCCTATTCCGAAGTTCCTATTCTCT
AGAAAGTATAGGAACTTCGGGCCCGCGGTGGCGGCGATCTCTCCCCAGCATGCCTGCTATTGTCTTCCCA
ATCCTCCCCCTTGCTGTCCTGCCCCACCCCACCCCCCAGAATAGAATGACACCTACTCAGACAATGCGAT
GCAATTTCCTCATTTTATTAGGAAAGGACAGTGGGAGTGGCACCTTCCAGGGTCAAGGAAGGCACGGGGG
AGGGGCAAACAACAGATGGCTGGCAACTAGAAGGCACAGTCGAGGCTGATCAGCGGGCCGCTTTACTTGT
ACAGCTCGTCCATGCCGCCGGTGGAGTGGCGGCCCTCGGCGCGTTCGTACTGTTCCACGATGGTGTAGTC
CTCGTTGTGGGAGGTGATGTCCAACTTGATGTTGACGTTGTAGGCGCCGGGCAGCTGCACGGGCTTCTTG
GCCTTGTAGGTGGTCTTGACCTCAGCGTCGTAGTGGCCGCCGTCCTTCAGCTTCAGCCTCTGCTTGATCT
CGCCCTTCAGGGCGCCGTCCTCGGGGTACATCCGCTCGGAGGAGGCCTCCCAGCCCATGGTCTTCTTCTG
CATTACGGGGCCGTCGGAGGGGAAGTTGGTGCCGCGCAGCTTCACCTTGTAGATGAACTCGCCGTCCTGC
AGGGAGGAGTCCTGGGTCACGGTCACCACGCCGCCGTCCTCGAAGTTCATCACGCGCTCCCACTTGAAGC
CCTCGGGGAAGGACAGCTTCAAGTAGTCGGGGATGTCGGCGGGGTGCTTCACGTAGGCCTTGGAGCCGTA
CATGAACTGAGGGGACAGGATGTCCCAGGCGAAGGGCAGGGGGCCACCCTTGGTCACCTTCAGCTTGGCG
GTCTGGGTGCCCTCGTAGGGGCGGCCCTCGCCCTCGCCCTCGATCTCGAACTCGTGGCCGTTCACGGAGC
CCTCCATGTGCACCTTGAAGCGCATGAACTCCTTGATGATGGCCATGTTATCCTCCTCGCCCTTGCTCAC
CATGTTGTCAGACCTGGTAACTCCTTACTGTAACTTATTGCACCTGATGAACAAAAGATGTGAACTGAAC
GCAAGTAGGAGGCTAATAGAGGCTAGTACAGTACAAAGATCCCCAAATGATGTGTGCCGGCCTTAGTGGA
GGCAGACCCCTGGTTATATACCTGTGCTGCAGAAAGAGGGGCTTACAAATGGATCTCTCTGGAATGGCAT
TATCTCATGGTGGGAACAGTGTTGTCAGCAGAATCAGCGGGGTGGACTCTGACCTGAGAATGACAGTCTA
GCACTGAATGGCTCAGACAATACTCTTGTGGCCAACTATCACCGGAAAATAAGTGCCTGCCAAAACAAAC
CAGACCAGATGAAGCTACATGGCTGTAGAACGTCAGTATTTAATGTGTTGTGGCCACTTGGTTCACCAGA
TTTAAGAGCTAATTTTTTTAAATATCACAGATAATCAATCGCTTTTTTTTTTTCTTGACTGAAAAGCTTA
GACTGGAAAATTCTTTGAAAAAGTTTGCACTACAGAAAATAAATACATAACATCCTGCACTGAATGCACA
CTATTAATGAAGTTCCTATACTTTCTAGAGAATAGGAACTTCGGTACCCAGCTTTTGTTCCCTTTAGTGA
GGGTTAATTGCGCGCTAGGGATAACAGGGTAATACGCGCTCACTGGCCGTCGTTTTACAACGTCGTGACT
GGGAAAACCCTGGCGTTACCCAACTTAATCGCCTTGCAGCACATCCCCCTTTCGCCAGCTGGCGTAATAG
CGAAGAGGCCCGCACCGATCGCCCTTCCCAACAGTTGCGCAGCCTGAATGGCGAATGKG
[124 nt withheld, positions 5940-6063]
C
[91 nt withheld, positions 6065-6155]
A
[49 nt withheld, positions 6157-6205]
CCTTTGACGTTGGAGTCCACGTTCTTT
[37 nt withheld, positions 6233-6269]
ACCCTATCTCGGTCTATTCTTTTGATTTATAAGGGATTTTGCCGATTTCGGCCTATTGGTTAAAAAATGA
GCTGATTTAACAAAAATTTAACGCGAATTTTAACAAAATATTAACGCTTACAAKTYAGGTGGCACTTTTC
GGGGAAATGTGCGCGGAACCCCTATTTGTTTATTTTTCTAAATACATTCAAATATGTATCCGCTCATGAG
ACAATAACCCTGATAAATGCTTCAATAATATTGAAAAAGGAAGAGTATGAGTATTCAACATTTCCGTGTC
GCCCTTATTCCCTTTTTTGCGGCATTTTGCCTTCCTGTTTTTGCTCACCCAGAAACGCTGGTGAAAGTAA
AAGATGCTGAAGATCAGTTGGGTGCACGAGTGGGTTACATCGAACTGGATCTCAACAGCGGTAAGATCCT
TGAGAGTTTTCGCCCCGAAGAACGTTTTCCAATGATGAGCACTTTTAAAGTTCTGCTATGTGGCGCGGTA
TTATCCCGTATTGACGCCGGGCAAGAGCAACTCGGTCGCCGCATACACTATTCTCAGAATGACTTGGTTG
AGTACTCACCAGTCACAGAAAAGCATCTTACGGATGGCATGACAGTAAGAGAATTATGCAGTGCTGCCAT
AACCATGAGTGATAACACTGCGGCCAACTTACTTCTGACAACGATCGGAGGACCGAAGGAGCTAACCGCT
TTTTTGCACAACATGGGGGATCATGTAACTCGCCTTGATCGTTGGGAACCGGAGCTGAATGAAGCCATAC
CAAACGACGAGCGTGACACCACGATGCCTGTAGCAATGGCAACAACGTTGCGCAAACTATTAACTGGCGA
ACTACTTACTCTAGCTTCCCGGCAACAATTAATAGACTGGATGGAGGCGGATAAAGTTGCAGGACCACTT
CTGCGCTCGGCCCTTCCGGCTGGCTGGTTTATTGCTGATAAATCTGGAGCCGGTGAGCGTGGGTCTCGCG
GTATCATTGCAGCACTGGGGCCAGATGGTAAGCCCTCCCGTATCGTAGTTATCTACACGACGGGGAGTCA
GGCAACTATGGATGAACGAAATAGACAGATCGCTGAGATAGGTGCCTCACTGATTAAGCATTGGTAACTG
TCAGACCAAGTTTACTCATATATACTTTAGATTGATTTAAAACTTCATTTTTAATTTAAAAGGATCTAGG
TGAAGATCCTTTTTGATAATCTCATGACCAAAATCCCTTAACGTGAGTTTTCGTTCCACTGAGCGTCAGA
CCCCGTAGAAAAGATCAAAGGATCTTCTTGAGATCCTTTTTTTCTGCGCGTAATCTGCTGCTTGCAAACA
AAAAAACCACCGCTACCAGCGGTGGTTTGTTTGCCGGATCAAGAGCTACCAACTCTTTTTCCGAAGGTAA
CTGGCTTCAGCAGAGCGCAGATACCAAATACTGTTCTTCTAGTGTAGCCGTAGTTAGGCCACCACTTCAA
GAACTCTGTAGCACCGCCTACATACCTCGCTCTGCTAATCCTGTTACCAGTGGCTGCTGCCAGTGGCGAT
AAGTCGTGTCTTACCGGGTTGGACTCAAGACGATAGTTACCGGATAAGGCGCAGCGGTCGGGCTGAACGG
GGGGTTCGTGCACACAGCCCAGCTTGGAGCGAACGACCTACACCGAACTGAGATACCTACAGCGTGAGCT
ATGAGAAAGCGCCACGCTTCCCGAAGGGAGAAAGGCGGACAGGTATCCGGTAAGCGGCAGGGTCGGAACA
GGAGAGCGCACGAGGGAGCTTCCAGGGGGAAACGCCTGGTATCTTTATAGTCCTGTCGGGTTTCGCCACC
TCTGACTTGAGCGTCGATTTTTGTGATGCTCGTCAGGGGGGCGGAGCCTATGGAAAAACGCCAGCAACGC
GGCCTTTTTACGGTTCCTGGCCTTTTGCTGGCCTTTTGCTCACATGTTCTTTCCTGCGTTATCCCCTGAT
TCTGTGGATAACCGTATTACCGCCTTTGAGTGAGCTGATACCGCTCGCCGCAGCCGAACGACCGAGCGCA
GCGAGTCAGTGAGCGAGGAAGCGGAAGAGCGCCCAATACGCAAACCGCCTCTCCCCGCGCGTTGGCCGAT
TCATTAATGCAGCTGGCACGACAGGTTTCCCGACTGGAAAGCGGGCAGTGAGCGCAACGCAATTAATGTG
AGTTAGCTCACTCATTAGGCACCCCAGGCTTTACACTTTATGCTTCCGGCTCGTATGTTGTGTGGAATTG
TGAGCGGATAACAATTTCACACAGGAAACAGCTATGACCAT
Features (pLannotate 1.2.2; 20 found; start..end, strand, type, name):
     43..61      +  promoter       T7 promoter: promoter for bacteriophage T7 RNA polymerase
    870..886     +  promoter       LEU2 promoter (fragment): S. cerevisiae LEU2
   2299..3651    +  CDS            GCaMP6s: improved fluorescent protein-based calcium sensor (Chen et al., 2013)
   3664..3816    +  CDS            ble (fragment): BLE_KLEPN - Experimental evidence at protein level: Swiss-Prot protein existence level 1. Binding protein with a strong affinity to the bleomycin family of antibiotics. Binds to CL990; an antimitotic-antibiotic compound. From Klebsiella pneumoniae.
   3841..3926    +  CDS            large T antigen (fragment): large T antigen from SV40 (simian virus 40)
   3949..4083    +  polyA_signal   SV40 poly(A) signal: SV40 polyadenylation signal
   4101..4148    +  protein_bind   FRT: FLP-mediated recombination occurs in the 8-bp core sequence TCTAGAAA (Turan and Bode, 2011). FLP recombinase from the Saccharomyces cerevisiae 2μ plasmid
   4172..4379    -  polyA_signal   bGH poly(A) signal: bovine growth hormone polyadenylation signal
   4406..5113    -  CDS            mCherry: mCherry is a basic (constitutively fluorescent) red fluorescent protein published in 2004, derived from Discosoma sp.. It is reported to be a very rapidly-maturing monomer with low acid sensitivity.
   5679..5712    -  protein_bind   FRT (minimal): supports FLP-mediated excision but not integration (Turan and Bode, 2011) FLP recombinase from the Saccharomyces cerevisiae 2μ plasmid
   5731..5749    -  promoter       T3 promoter: promoter for bacteriophage T3 RNA polymerase
   5780..5935    +  CDS            lacZα (fragment): LacZα fragment of β-galactosidase; lacZ fragment
   5940..6368    +  rep_origin     f1 ori (sequence partly withheld): f1 bacteriophage origin of replication; arrow indicates direction of (+) strand synthesis
   6421..6525    +  promoter       AmpR promoter: bla
   6526..7386    +  CDS            AmpR: β-lactamase; bla; confers resistance to ampicillin, carbenicillin, and related antibiotics
   7557..8145    +  rep_origin     ori: high-copy-number ColE1/pMB1/pBR322/pUC origin of replication
   8328..8420    +  CDS            lacI (fragment): lac repressor; lacI; The lac repressor binds to the lac operator to inhibit transcription in E. coli. This inhibition can be relieved by adding lactose or isopropyl-β-D-thiogalactopyranoside (IPTG).
   8433..8454    +  protein_bind   CAP binding site: CAP binding activates transcription in the presence of cAMP. E. coli catabolite activator protein
   8469..8499    +  promoter       lac promoter: promoter for the E. coli lac operon
   8507..8523    +  protein_bind   lac operator: The lac repressor binds to the lac operator to inhibit transcription in E. coli. This inhibition can be relieved by adding lactose or isopropyl-β-D-thiogalactopyranoside (IPTG). lac repressor encoded by lacI
