[The description below was written by a language model from this plasmid's Addgene catalogue record and pLannotate feature annotations shown in this document.]
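Description:
fabp10a:GCaMP6s; cryaa:mCherry is an 8.55 kb zebrafish expression plasmid built on a pBlueScript backbone. It is designed to place the genetically encoded calcium indicator GCaMP6s in hepatocytes. In bacteria it is maintained through a high-copy ColE1/pUC-type origin and selected with ampicillin via the AmpR (β-lactamase) cassette. The usual pBlueScript remnants are also present: an f1 origin, lac promoter/operator and lacZα fragments, and flanking T7 and T3 promoters.

The main payload is the 1,353 bp synthetic GCaMP6s coding sequence. According to the catalogue entry it is driven by the fabp10a promoter, a liver-specific zebrafish regulatory region. The automated feature table does not annotate this promoter, but the roughly 2.2 kb unannotated stretch upstream of GCaMP6s is where it would be expected to lie. The small "LEU2 promoter" hit within that stretch is probably a spurious match. GCaMP6s is followed by an SV40 poly(A) signal, with short ble and large T antigen fragments that appear to be carry-over from the source cassette.

A second cassette sits in the opposite orientation and consists of mCherry terminated by a bGH poly(A) signal. The construct name indicates that it is driven by the lens-specific cryaa (crystallin) promoter, which is likewise unannotated. Red lens fluorescence from such a cassette serves as a visible marker for identifying transgenic carriers without interfering with the green liver signal. A full and a minimal FRT site flank this marker cassette, which would allow FLP-mediated excision, although the record does not describe that use. No transposon or meganuclease elements for genome integration are annotated.

The GCaMP6s fragment was taken from an earlier ins:GCaMP6s; cryaa:RFP plasmid. The construct is used for in vivo imaging of calcium dynamics in zebrafish hepatocytes.
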