Addgene plasmid #230060: fabp10a:GCaMP6s; cryaa:mCherry
Purpose: Expression of genetically encoded calcium indicator in zebrafish hepatocytes.
Depositing lab: Sumeet Pal Singh. Depositing organization: Universite Libre de Bruxelles. Publication: In vivo imaging of calcium dynamics in zebrafish hepatocytes. Pozo-Morales M, Garteizgogeascoa I, Perazzolo C, So J, Shin D, Singh SP. Hepatology. 2023 Mar 1;77(3):789-801. doi: 10.1002/hep.32663. Epub 2023 Feb 17. PubMed 35829917.
Backbone
  Vector backbone: pBlueScript
  Vector type: Zebrafish Expression
Growth in bacteria
  Bacterial resistance: Ampicillin, 100 μg/mL
  Growth temperature: 37°C
  Growth strain: DH5alpha
  Copy number: High Copy
Gene/Insert
  Gene/Insert name: GCaMP6s
  Species: Synthetic
  Insert size (bp): 1353
  Promoter: fabp10a
  Cloning method: Restriction Enzyme; 5′ cloning site NheI (destroyed during cloning); 3′ cloning site NotI (not destroyed)
  Sequencing primers: 5′ gtcgtcaaatcctggtgcaa
Resource information
  A portion of this plasmid was derived from a plasmid made by: Nikolay Ninov. GCaMP6s obtained from ins:GCaMP6s; cryaa:RFP (Addgene Plasmid #110285).
Terms and licenses: Academic/Nonprofit Terms; Industry Terms: Not Available to Industry
How to cite: fabp10a:GCaMP6s; cryaa:mCherry was a gift from Sumeet Pal Singh (Addgene plasmid # 230060 ; http://n2t.net/addgene:230060 ; RRID:Addgene_230060)
